>Addgene plasmid #236169 | JPZF8 CMV-TO-SCN1A-475-NZF | addgene full sequence | sequence record 468377 | Addgene NGS Result
GTTGACATTGATTATTGACTAGTTATTAATAGTAATCAATTACGGGGTCATTAGTTCATAGCCCATATAT
GGAGTTCCGCGTTACATAACTTACGGTAAATGGCCCGCCTGGCTGACCGCCCAACGACCCCCGCCCATTG
ACGTCAATAATGACGTATGTTCCCATAGTAACGCCAATAGGGACTTTCCATTGACGTCAATGGGTGGAGT
ATTTACGGTAAACTGCCCACTTGGCAGTACATCAAGTGTATCATATGCCAAGTACGCCCCCTATTGACGT
CAATGACGGTAAATGGCCCGCCTGGCATTATGCCCAGTACATGACCTTATGGGACTTTCCTACTTGGCAG
TACATCTACGTATTAGTCATCGCTATTACCATGGTGATGCGGTTTTGGCAGTACATCAATGGGCGTGGAT
AGCGGTTTGACTCACGGGGATTTCCAAGTCTCCACCCCATTGACGTCAATGGGAGTTTGTTTTGGCACCA
AAATCAACGGGACTTTCCAAAATGTCGTAACAACTCCGCCCCATTGACGCAAATGGGCGGTAGGCGTGTA
CGGTGGGAGGTCTATATAAGCAGAGCTCTCCCTATCAGTGATAGAGATCTCCCTATCAGTGATAGAGATC
GTCGACGAGCTCGTTTAGTGAACCGTCAGATCGCCTGGAGACGCCATCCACGCTGTTTTGACCTCCATAG
AAGACACCGGGACCGATCCAGCCTCCGGACTCTAGCGTTTAAACTTAAGCTTCGCCACCATGTATGAGTG
TACTAAGTGTAGGACAGTCTTTACCCATCTGTCTTCCCTCAAGCGGCATGTTAAGAGCCATTGCACCGGA
GAGCGACCCTTCGAATGCTCCAAGTGCGGAAAGGCCTGCACAAGACGTTGTAATTTGATCCAGCACCAAA
AAGTTCACACGGGCGAGCGCCCATTTGTATGTGGGGTGTGCAAAATGGGCTTCAGTCTGCTTACCTCACT
CGCACAACACCACAGCTCACACACTGGAGAAAGGCCATACGAATGTCAGGAGTGCGGAAAAGCTTTCCAC
TCACCACGCTCCTGTCACAGGCACGAGAGGTCTCACACAGGAGAGAGGCCTCACAAGTGCGCTGTGTGTG
GTTTTACGACAGAGAATCTGTTGCAGTTTCATGAGCATATACCACAGCACACAGGGGAGCGGCCCTTTCA
GTGCGCCTTGTGCCAGAAAAGCTTCACCCAGCTGGCTCACCTCCAAAAGCACCACCTCGTTCACACTGGG
GAGAGACCATTCTTTTGTGGAGAGTGCGGCAAGGCCTTTAGTTGTCATTCTTCTCTGAATGTGCATCAGC
GGATCCACACAGGGGAGAGGCCATATCACTGTAAGGAGTGCGGCAAATCCTTCACTGTGGGAAGCACACT
GCTGCAGCATCAACAGATCCACGCTGCTGCAGGCGGAAGCGGAGGCTCTGGCGGATCTGAGGGCCAGAGC
GACGAGAGAGCCCTGCTGGACCAGCTGCACACCCTGCTGAGCAACACCGACGCCACCGGCCTGGAGGAGA
TCGACAGAGCCCTGGGCATCCCCGAGCTGGTGAACCAGGGCCAGGCCCTGGAGCCCAAGCAGGACGGAGG
CTGGGGATCTATGGCCGAGGAATTCGTGACCCTGAAGGACGTGGGCATGGACTTCACCCTGGGCGACTGG
GAGCAGCTGGGCCTGGAGCAGGGCGACACCTTCTGGGACACCGCCCTGGACAACTGCCAGGACCTGTTCC
TGCTGGACCCCCCCGGCGGAGGAGACGGCCTTGGTTTGGGACACGAGAAGTTCCCCAGCGACCTGGACCT
GGACATGTTCAACGGCAGCCTGGAGTGCGACATGGAGAGCATCATCAGAAGCGAGCTGATGGACGCCGAC
GGCCTGGACTTCAACTTCGACAGCTAGGCCGCTCGAGGAGGGCCCGAACAAAAACTCATCTCAGAAGAGG
ATCTGAATAGCGCCGTCGACCATCATCATAATCATCATTGAGTTTAAACCCGCTGATCAGCCTCGACTGT
GCCTTCTAGTTGCCAGCCATCTGTTGTTTGCCCCTCCCCCGTGCCTTCCTTGACCCTGGAAGGTGCCACT
CCCACTGTCCTTTCCTAATAAAATGAGGAAATTGCATCGCATTGTCTGAGTAGGTGTCATTCTATTCTGG
GGGGTGGGGTGGGGCAGGACAGCAAGGGGGAGGATTGGGAAGACAATAGCAGGCATGCTGGGGATGCGGT
GGGCTCTATGGAGATCTATCGATGTTCTGGGGATGCGGTGGGCTCTATGGCTTCTGAGGCGGAAAGAACC
AGCTGGGGCTCTAGGGGGTATCCCC
[124 nt withheld, positions 2336-2459]
C
[91 nt withheld, positions 2461-2551]
AGGGTGATGGTTCACGTACCTAGAAGTTCCTATTCCGAAGTTCCTATTCTCTAGAAAGTATAGGAACTTC
CTTGGCCAAAAAGCCTGAACTCACCGCGACGTCTGTCGAGAAGTTTCTGATCGAAAAGTTCGACAGCGTC
TCCGACCTGATGCAGCTCTCGGAGGGCGAAGAATCTCGTGCTTTCAGCTTCGATGTAGGAGGGCGTGGAT
ATGTCCTGCGGGTAAATAGCTGCGCCGATGGTTTCTACAAAGATCGTTATGTTTATCGGCACTTTGCATC
GGCCGCGCTCCCGATTCCGGAAGTGCTTGACATTGGGGAATTCAGCGAGAGCCTGACCTATTGCATCTCC
CGCCGTGCACAGGGTGTCACGTTGCAAGACCTGCCTGAAACCGAACTGCCCGCTGTTCTGCAGCCGGTCG
CGGAGGCCATGGATGCGATCGCTGCGGCCGATCTTAGCCAGACGAGCGGGTTCGGCCCATTCGGACCGCA
AGGAATCGGTCAATACACTACATGGCGTGATTTCATATGCGCGATTGCTGATCCCCATGTGTATCACTGG
CAAACTGTGATGGACGACACCGTCAGTGCGTCCGTCGCGCAGGCTCTCGATGAGCTGATGCTTTGGGCCG
AGGACTGCCCCGAAGTCCGGCACCTCGTGCACGCGGATTTCGGCTCCAACAATGTCCTGACGGACAATGG
CCGCATAACAGCGGTCATTGACTGGAGCGAGGCGATGTTCGGGGATTCCCAATACGAGGTCGCCAACATC
TTCTTCTGGAGGCCGTGGTTGGCTTGTATGGAGCAGCAGACGCGCTACTTCGAGCGGAGGCATCCGGAGC
TTGCAGGATCGCCGCGGCTCCGGGCGTATATGCTCCGCATTGGTCTTGACCAACTCTATCAGAGCTTGGT
TGACGGCAATTTCGATGATGCAGCTTGGGCGCAGGGTCGATGCGACGCAATCGTCCGATCCGGAGCCGGG
ACTGTCGGGCGTACACAAATCGCCCGCAGAAGCGCGGCCGTCTGGACCGATGGCTGTGTAGAAGTACTCG
CCGATAGTGGAAACCGACGCCCCAGCACTCGTCCGAGGGCAAAGGAATAGCACGTACTACGAGATTTCGA
TTCCACCGCCGCCTTCTATGAAAGGTTGGGCTTCGGAATCGTTTTCCGGGACGCCGGCTGGATGATCCTC
CAGCGCGGGGATCTCATGCTGGAGTTCTTCGCCCACCCCAACTTGTTTATTGCAGCTTATAATGGTTACA
AATAAAGCAATAGCATCACAAATTTCACAAATAAAGCATTTTTTTCACTGCATTCTAGTTGTGGTTTGTC
CAAACTCATCAATGTATCTTATCATGTCTGTATACCGTCGACCTCTAGCTAGAGCTTGGCGTAATCATGG
TCATAGCTGTTTCCTGTGTGAAATTGTTATCCGCTCACAATTCCACACAACATACGAGCCGGAAGCATAA
AGTGTAAAGCCTGGGGTGCCTAATGAGTGAGCTAACTCACATTAATTGCGTTGCGCTCACTGCCCGCTTT
CCAGTCGGGAAACCTGTCGTGCCAGCTGCATTAATGAATCGGCCAACGCGCGGGGAGAGGCGGTTTGCGT
ATTGGGCGCTCTTCCGCTTCCTCGCTCACTGACTCGCTGCGCTCGGTCGTTCGGCTGCGGCGAGCGGTAT
CAGCTCACTCAAAGGCGGTAATACGGTTATCCACAGAATCAGGGGATAACGCAGGAAAGAACATGTGAGC
AAAAGGCCAGCAAAAGGCCAGGAACCGTAAAAAGGCCGCGTTGCTGGCGTTTTTCCATAGGCTCCGCCCC
CCTGACGAGCATCACAAAAATCGACGCTCAAGTCAGAGGTGGCGAAACCCGACAGGACTATAAAGATACC
AGGCGTTTCCCCCTGGAAGCTCCCTCGTGCGCTCTCCTGTTCCGACCCTGCCGCTTACCGGATACCTGTC
CGCCTTTCTCCCTTCGGGAAGCGTGGCGCTTTCTCATAGCTCACGCTGTAGGTATCTCAGTTCGGTGTAG
GTCGTTCGCTCCAAGCTGGGCTGTGTGCACGAACCCCCCGTTCAGCCCGACCGCTGCGCCTTATCCGGTA
ACTATCGTCTTGAGTCCAACCCGGTAAGACACGACTTATCGCCACTGGCAGCAGCCACTGGTAACAGGAT
TAGCAGAGCGAGGTATGTAGGCGGTGCTACAGAGTTCTTGAAGTGGTGGCCTAACTACGGCTACACTAGA
AGAACAGTATTTGGTATCTGCGCTCTGCTGAAGCCAGTTACCTTCGGAAAAAGAGTTGGTAGCTCTTGAT
CCGGCAAACAAACCACCGCTGGTAGCGGTGGTTTTTTTGTTTGCAAGCAGCAGATTACGCGCAGAAAAAA
AGGATCTCAAGAAGATCCTTTGATCTTTTCTACGGGGTCTGACGCTCAGTGGAACGAAAACTCACGTTAA
GGGATTTTGGTCATGAGATTATCAAAAAGGATCTTCACCTAGATCCTTTTAAATTAAAAATGAAGTTTTA
AATCAATCTAAAGTATATATGAGTAAACTTGGTCTGACAGTTACCAATGCTTAATCAGTGAGGCACCTAT
CTCAGCGATCTGTCTATTTCGTTCATCCATAGTTGCCTGACTCCCCGTCGTGTAGATAACTACGATACGG
GAGGGCTTACCATCTGGCCCCAGTGCTGCAATGATACCGCGAGACCCACGCTCACCGGCTCCAGATTTAT
CAGCAATAAACCAGCCAGCCGGAAGGGCCGAGCGCAGAAGTGGTCCTGCAACTTTATCCGCCTCCATCCA
GTCTATTAATTGTTGCCGGGAAGCTAGAGTAAGTAGTTCGCCAGTTAATAGTTTGCGCAACGTTGTTGCC
ATTGCTACAGGCATCGTGGTGTCACGCTCGTCGTTTGGTATGGCTTCATTCAGCTCCGGTTCCCAACGAT
CAAGGCGAGTTACATGATCCCCCATGTTGTGCAAAAAAGCGGTTAGCTCCTTCGGTCCTCCGATCGTTGT
CAGAAGTAAGTTGGCCGCAGTGTTATCACTCATGGTTATGGCAGCACTGCATAATTCTCTTACTGTCATG
CCATCCGTAAGATGCTTTTCTGTGACTGGTGAGTACTCAACCAAGTCATTCTGAGAATAGTGTATGCGGC
GACCGAGTTGCTCTTGCCCGGCGTCAATACGGGATAATACCGCGCCACATAGCAGAACTTTAAAAGTGCT
CATCATTGGAAAACGTTCTTCGGGGCGAAAACTCTCAAGGATCTTACCGCTGTTGAGATCCAGTTCGATG
TAACCCACTCGTGCACCCAACTGATCTTCAGCATCTTTTACTTTCACCAGCGTTTCTGGGTGAGCAAAAA
CAGGAAGGCAAAATGCCGCAAAAAAGGGAATAAGGGCGACACGGAAATGTTGAATACTCATACTCTTCCT
TTTTCAATATTATTGAAGCATTTATCAGGGTTATTGTCTCATGAGCGGATACATATTTGAATGTATTTAG
AAAAATAAACAAATAGGGGTTCCGCGCACATTTCCCCGAAAAGTGCCACCTGACGTCGACGGATCGGGAG
ATCTCCCGATCCCCTATGGTGCACTCTCAGTACAATCTGCTCTGATGCCGCATAGTTAAGCCAGTATCTG
CTCCCTGCTTGTGTGTTGGAGGTCGCTGAGTAGTGCGCGAGCAAAATTTAAGCTACAACAAGGCAAGGCT
TGACCGACAATTGCATGAAGAATCTGCTTAGGGTTAGGCGTTTTGCGCTGCTTCGTACGGGCCAGATATA
CGC
Features (pLannotate 1.2.2; 24 found; start..end, strand, type, name):
      4..383     +  enhancer       CMV enhancer: human cytomegalovirus immediate early enhancer
    384..587     +  promoter       CMV promoter: human cytomegalovirus (CMV) immediate early promoter
    589..608     +  promoter       PLtetO-1 promoter (fragment): modified phage lambda PL promoter with tet operator sites (Lutz and Bujard, 1997)
    610..629     +  promoter       PLtetO-1 promoter (fragment): modified phage lambda PL promoter with tet operator sites (Lutz and Bujard, 1997)
    637..670     +  promoter       TRE3GV promoter (fragment): 3rd-generation Tet-responsive promoter that can be activated by binding of Tet-On® 3G, optimized for retroviral and lentiviral vectors
   1459..1605    +  CDS            NCOA3 (fragment): NCOA3_HUMAN - Also known as AIB1, BHLHE42, RAC3, TRAM1. Experimental evidence at protein level: Swiss-Prot protein existence level 1. Nuclear receptor coactivator that directly binds nuclear receptors and stimulates the transcriptional activities in a hormone- dependent fashion. Plays a central role in creating a multisubunit coactivator complex, which probably acts via remodeling of chromatin. Involved in the coactivation of different nuclear receptors, such as for steroids (GR and ER), retinoids (RARs and RXRs), thyroid hormone (TRs), vitamin D3 (VDR) and prostanoids (PPARs). Displays histon
   1621..1764    +  CDS            ZNF473 (fragment): ZN473_HUMAN - Also known as KIAA1141, ZFP100. Experimental evidence at protein level: Swiss-Prot protein existence level 1. Involved in histone 3'-end pre-mRNA processing by associating with U7 snRNP and interacting with SLBP/pre-mRNA complex. Increases histone 3'-end pre-mRNA processing but has no effect on U7 snRNP levels, when overexpressed. Required for cell cycle progression from G1 to S phases. From Homo sapiens (Human).
   1780..1914    +  CDS            FOXO6 (fragment): FOXO6_HUMAN - Experimental evidence at protein level: Swiss-Prot protein existence level 1. Transcriptional activator. From Homo sapiens (Human).
   2027..2251    +  polyA_signal   bGH poly(A) signal: bovine growth hormone polyadenylation signal
   2267..2290    +  polyA_signal   bGH poly(A) signal (fragment): bovine growth hormone polyadenylation signal
   2294..2315    +  promoter       SV40 promoter (fragment): SV40 enhancer and early promoter
   2336..2569    +  rep_origin     f1 ori (fragment) (sequence partly withheld): f1 bacteriophage origin of replication; arrow indicates direction of (+) strand synthesis
   2574..2621    +  protein_bind   FRT: FLP-mediated recombination occurs in the 8-bp core sequence TCTAGAAA (Turan and Bode, 2011). FLP recombinase from the Saccharomyces cerevisiae 2μ plasmid
   2629..3651    +  CDS            HygR: aminoglycoside phosphotransferase from E. coli; aph(4)-Ia; confers resistance to hygromycin
   3661..3786    +  CDS            ble (fragment): BLE_KLEPN - Experimental evidence at protein level: Swiss-Prot protein existence level 1. Binding protein with a strong affinity to the bleomycin family of antibiotics. Binds to CL990; an antimitotic-antibiotic compound. From Klebsiella pneumoniae.
   3781..3902    +  polyA_signal   SV40 poly(A) signal: SV40 polyadenylation signal
   3975..3991    -  protein_bind   lac operator: The lac repressor binds to the lac operator to inhibit transcription in E. coli. This inhibition can be relieved by adding lactose or isopropyl-β-D-thiogalactopyranoside (IPTG). lac repressor encoded by lacI
   3999..4029    -  promoter       lac promoter: promoter for the E. coli lac operon
   4044..4065    -  protein_bind   CAP binding site: CAP binding activates transcription in the presence of cAMP. E. coli catabolite activator protein
   4078..4170    -  CDS            lacI (fragment): lac repressor; lacI; The lac repressor binds to the lac operator to inhibit transcription in E. coli. This inhibition can be relieved by adding lactose or isopropyl-β-D-thiogalactopyranoside (IPTG).
   4353..4941    -  rep_origin     ori: high-copy-number ColE1/pMB1/pBR322/pUC origin of replication
   5112..5972    -  CDS            AmpR: β-lactamase; bla; confers resistance to ampicillin, carbenicillin, and related antibiotics
   5973..6077    -  promoter       AmpR promoter: bla
   6136..6188    -  misc_feature   bom (fragment): basis of mobility region from pBR322
