[The description below was written by a language model from this plasmid's Addgene catalogue record and pLannotate feature annotations shown in this document.]
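Description:
JPZF8 CMV-TO-SCN1A-475-NZF is a 6.3 kb mammalian expression plasmid built on a Flp-In type backbone. It is propagated in E. coli through a high-copy ColE1/pUC origin and selected with ampicillin (AmpR with its bla promoter). The payload is a synthetic transcription factor in which the SCN1A-475 zinc finger array is joined by a GS linker to the NZF transcriptional activation domain. The feature table does not annotate the zinc finger array itself, which presumably lies in the unannotated stretch downstream of the promoter. It does detect three consecutive human-derived fragments, from NCOA3, ZNF473 and FOXO6, which appear to form the tripartite NZF activator. The coding region is terminated by a bGH polyadenylation signal.

Expression is driven by the CMV enhancer and immediate early promoter, followed by two tet operator sites (annotated as short PLtetO-1 fragments). In this "CMV-TO" arrangement, transcription is constitutive in ordinary cells. It is repressed in cells expressing TetR until tetracycline or doxycycline is added. Downstream sits an FRT site directly upstream of a hygromycin resistance coding sequence with an SV40 poly(A) signal and no annotated promoter of its own. This is the usual Flp-In design, in which FLP-mediated integration into a genomic FRT landing pad activates the marker and yields single-copy, isogenic stable lines. The catalogue entry lists puromycin as the mammalian selectable marker, whereas the sequence annotation shows HygR and no puromycin gene, a discrepancy the record does not resolve.

The name suggests the zinc finger array is targeted to SCN1A for activation, though the record does not state this. The associated publication concerns machine-guided engineering of proteins for both deimmunization and therapeutic function.
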