Addgene plasmid #236169: JPZF8 CMV-TO-SCN1A-475-NZF
Purpose: Plasmid encoding the SCN1A-475 zinc finger array attached by a GS linker to the NZF transcriptional activation domain, under control of CMV promoter with two TetR binding sites
Depositing lab: Xiaojing Gao. Depositing organization: Stanford University. Publication: Machine-guided dual-objective protein engineering for deimmunization and therapeutic functions. Wolfsberg E, Paul JS, Tycko J, Chen B, Bassik MC, Bintu L, Alizadeh AA, Gao XJ. Cell Syst. 2025 Jul 16;16(7):101299. doi: 10.1016/j.cels.2025.101299. Epub 2025 Jun 3. PubMed 40466641.
Backbone
  Vector backbone: FLP-IN
  Vector type: Mammalian Expression
  Selectable markers: Puromycin
Growth in bacteria
  Bacterial resistance: Ampicillin, 100 μg/mL
  Growth temperature: 37°C
  Growth strain: DH5alpha
  Copy number: High Copy
Gene/Insert
  Gene/Insert name: SCN1A-475-NZF
  Species: Synthetic
  Promoter: CMV promoter with two TetR binding sites
  Cloning method: Gibson Cloning
Terms and licenses: Academic/Nonprofit Terms; Industry Terms: Not Available to Industry
Depositor comments: See https://benchling.com/s/seq-0CSYzyf0f11xKDVOtMw7?m=slm-W9FsYxXpnWhVU6aiO0Eyfor annotated sequence. Please visit https://doi.org/10.1101/2025.02.24.639918 for bioRxiv preprint.
How to cite: JPZF8 CMV-TO-SCN1A-475-NZF was a gift from Xiaojing Gao (Addgene plasmid # 236169 ; http://n2t.net/addgene:236169 ; RRID:Addgene_236169)
